Addgene plasmid #232950: pCDH-3_Flag-ATP5MF
Purpose: Expresses ATP5MF
Depositing lab: Jianjun Chen. Depositing organization: Beckman Research Institute of the City of Hope. Publication: YTHDF2 promotes ATP synthesis and immune evasion in B cell malignancies. Chen Z, Zeng C, Yang L, Che Y, Chen M, Sau L, Wang B, Zhou K, Chen Y, Qing Y, Shen C, Zhang T, Wunderlich M, Wu D, Li W, Wang K, Leung K, Sun M, Tang T, He X, Zhang L, Swaminathan S, Mulloy JC, Muschen M, Huang H, Weng H, Xiao G, Deng X, Chen J. Cell. 2024 Dec 12:S0092-8674(24)01324-2. doi: 10.1016/j.cell.2024.11.007. PubMed 39694037.
Backbone
  Vector backbone: pCDH
  Vector type: Lentiviral
Growth in bacteria
  Bacterial resistance: Ampicillin, 100 μg/mL
  Growth temperature: 37°C
  Growth strain: NEB Stable
  Copy number: High Copy
Gene/Insert
  Gene/Insert name: ATP5MF
  Species: H. sapiens (human)
  Entrez Gene: ATP5MF (a.k.a. ATP5J2, ATP5JL)
  Cloning method: Restriction Enzyme; 5′ cloning site Unknown (unknown if destroyed)
Terms and licenses: Academic/Nonprofit Terms; Industry Terms: Not Available to Industry
How to cite: pCDH-3_Flag-ATP5MF was a gift from Jianjun Chen (Addgene plasmid # 232950 ; http://n2t.net/addgene:232950 ; RRID:Addgene_232950)
