[The description below was written by a language model from this plasmid's Addgene catalogue record and pLannotate feature annotations shown in this document.]
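Description:
pCDH-3_Flag-ATP5MF is a lentiviral expression plasmid built on the pCDH backbone for producing the human ATP5MF protein (also known as ATP5J2 or ATP5JL), a subunit of the mitochondrial F1F0 ATP synthase, in mammalian cells. In bacteria it is maintained through a high-copy ColE1/pUC-type origin and selected with ampicillin via the β-lactamase gene. Small remnants of lac, rop, bom and lacZα sequences in the backbone are cloning-vector leftovers with no evident role.

The transfer cassette has a third-generation layout. An RSV promoter is fused to a truncated HIV-1 5' LTR to drive Tat-independent transcription of the viral genome, and it is followed by the Ψ packaging signal with a short gag fragment. Next come the Rev response element for nuclear export of the unspliced RNA and the cPPT/CTS, which aids nuclear import of the reverse-transcribed genome. Inside this frame, a CMV enhancer/promoter drives a 3xFLAG epitope placed upstream of the ATP5MF coding sequence, giving an N-terminally tagged protein that can be detected or immunoprecipitated with anti-FLAG reagents. The annotation flags the ATP5MF match as a fragment. A second unit follows, in which an EF-1α core promoter joined to an HTLV-1 LTR segment expresses copGFP and then puromycin N-acetyltransferase. The element linking these two reading frames is not annotated. Transduced cells can therefore be tracked by green fluorescence and enriched with puromycin. A WPRE enhances transcript expression, and the cassette ends in a truncated 3' LTR followed by an SV40 polyadenylation signal and SV40 origin.

The record gives the purpose simply as expression of ATP5MF, which fits stable overexpression of the tagged protein in transduced mammalian cells.
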