Features (pLannotate 1.2.2; 30 found; start..end, strand, type, name):
      6..232     +  promoter       RSV promoter: Rous sarcoma virus enhancer/promoter
    233..413     +  LTR            5' LTR (truncated): truncated 5' long terminal repeat (LTR) from HIV-1
    460..585     +  misc_feature   HIV-1 Ψ: packaging signal of human immunodeficiency virus type 1
    569..907     +  CDS            HIV-1 gag (fragment): gag protein from human immunodeficiency virus 1; gag
   1078..1311    +  misc_feature   RRE: The Rev response element (RRE) of HIV-1 allows for Rev-dependent mRNA export from the nucleus to the cytoplasm.
   1688..1788    +  CDS            Rev (fragment): human immunodeficiency virus 1 (HIV-1) Rev protein; rev; enhances nuclear export of unspliced and incompletely spliced viral mRNAs
   1807..1923    +  misc_feature   cPPT/CTS: central polypurine tract and central termination sequence of HIV-1
   1936..2012    +  enhancer       CMV enhancer (fragment): human cytomegalovirus immediate early enhancer
   2013..2216    +  promoter       CMV promoter: human cytomegalovirus (CMV) immediate early promoter
   2293..2355    +  CDS            3xFLAG: three tandem FLAG® epitope tags, followed by an enterokinase cleavage site
   2428..2679    +  CDS            ATP5MF (fragment): ATPK_HUMAN - Also known as ATP5J2, ATP5JL. Experimental evidence at protein level: Swiss-Prot protein existence level 1. Mitochondrial membrane ATP synthase (F(1)F(0) ATP synthase or Complex V) produces ATP from ADP in the presence of a proton gradient across the membrane which is generated by electron transport complexes of the respiratory chain. F-type ATPases consist of two structural domains, F(1) - containing the extramembraneous catalytic core and F(0) - containing the membrane proton channel, linked together by a central stalk and a peripheral stalk. During catalysis, ATP synthesis in t
   2724..2935    +  promoter       EF-1α core promoter: core promoter for human elongation factor EF-1α
   2948..3216    +  LTR            5' LTR (truncated): truncated 5' long terminal repeat (LTR) from human T-cell leukemia virus (HTLV) type 1
   3273..3937    +  CDS            CopGFP (fragment): green fluorescent protein 2 from Pontellina plumata, also known as ppluGFP2 (Shagin et al., 2004)
   4061..4660    +  CDS            PuroR: puromycin N-acetyltransferase; pac from Streptomyces alboniger; confers resistance to puromycin
   4661..5249    +  misc_feature   WPRE: woodchuck hepatitis virus posttranscriptional regulatory element
   5244..5351    +  CDS            nef (fragment): NEF_SIVS4 - Experimental evidence at protein level: Swiss-Prot protein existence level 1. Interferes with TCR signaling from the cell membrane. Interacts with CD247/TCRZ (TCR zeta chain) and exert potent down- regulation of cell surface TCR/CD3 complexes. From Simian immunodeficiency virus (isolate F236/smH4) (SIV-sm) (Simian immunodeficiency virus sooty mangabey monkey).
   5376..5556    +  LTR            5' LTR (truncated): truncated 5' long terminal repeat (LTR) from HIV-1
   5628..5749    +  polyA_signal   SV40 poly(A) signal: SV40 polyadenylation signal
   5789..5924    +  rep_origin     SV40 ori: SV40 origin of replication
   5981..5997    -  protein_bind   lac operator: The lac repressor binds to the lac operator to inhibit transcription in E. coli. This inhibition can be relieved by adding lactose or isopropyl-β-D-thiogalactopyranoside (IPTG). lac repressor encoded by lacI
   6005..6035    -  promoter       lac promoter: promoter for the E. coli lac operon
   6050..6071    -  protein_bind   CAP binding site: CAP binding activates transcription in the presence of cAMP. E. coli catabolite activator protein
   6084..6176    -  CDS            lacI (fragment): lac repressor; lacI; The lac repressor binds to the lac operator to inhibit transcription in E. coli. This inhibition can be relieved by adding lactose or isopropyl-β-D-thiogalactopyranoside (IPTG).
   6359..6947    -  rep_origin     ori: high-copy-number ColE1/pMB1/pBR322/pUC origin of replication
   7118..7978    -  CDS            AmpR: β-lactamase; bla; confers resistance to ampicillin, carbenicillin, and related antibiotics
   7979..8083    -  promoter       AmpR promoter: bla
   8178..8213    +  CDS            rop (fragment): Rop protein, which maintains plasmids at low copy number; rop
   8315..8414    +  misc_feature   bom (fragment): basis of mobility region from pBR322
   8420..8574    -  CDS            lacZα (fragment): LacZα fragment of β-galactosidase; lacZ fragment
>Addgene plasmid #232950 | pCDH-3_Flag-ATP5MF | addgene full sequence | sequence record 465686 | Addgene NGS Result
ACGCGTGTAGTCTTATGCAATACTCTTGTAGTCTTGCAACATGGTAACGATGAGTTAGCAACATGCCTTA
CAAGGAGAGAAAAAGCACCGTGCATGCCGATTGGTGGAAGTAAGGTGGTACGATCGTGCCTTATTAGGAA
GGCAACAGACGGGTCTGACATGGATTGGACGAACCACTGAATTGCCGCATTGCAGAGATATTGTATTTAA
GTGCCTAGCTCGATACATAAACGGGTCTCTCTGGTTAGACCAGATCTGAGCCTGGGAGCTCTCTGGCTAA
CTAGGGAACCCACTGCTTAAGCCTCAATAAAGCTTGCCTTGAGTGCTTCAAGTAGTGTGTGCCCGTCTGT
TGTGTGACTCTGGTAACTAGAGATCCCTCAGACCCTTTTAGTCAGTGTGGAAAATCTCTAGCAGTGGCGC
CCGAACAGGGACTTGAAAGCGAAAGGGAAACCAGAGGAGCTCTCTCGACGCAGGACTCGGCTTGCTGAAG
CGCGCACGGCAAGAGGCGAGGGGCGGCGACTGGTGAGTACGCCAAAAATTTTGACTAGCGGAGGCTAGAA
GGAGAGAGATGGGTGCGAGAGCGTCAGTATTAAGCGGGGGAGAATTAGATCGCGATGGGAAAAAATTCGG
TTAAGGCCAGGGGGAAAGAAAAAATATAAATTAAAACATATAGTATGGGCAAGCAGGGAGCTAGAACGAT
TCGCAGTTAATCCTGGCCTGTTAGAAACATCAGAAGGCTGTAGACAAATACTGGGACAGCTACAACCATC
CCTTCAGACAGGATCAGAAGAACTTAGATCATTATATAATACAGTAGCAACCCTCTATTGTGTGCATCAA
AGGATAGAGATAAAAGACACCAAGGAAGCTTTAGACAAGATAGAGGAAGAGCAAAACAAAAGTAAGACCA
CCGCACAGCAAGCGGCCACTGATCTTCAGACCTGGAGGAGGAGATATGAGGGACAATTGGAGAAGTGAAT
TATATAAATATAAAGTAGTAAAAATTGAACCATTAGGAGTAGCACCCACCAAGGCAAAGAGAAGAGTGGT
GCAGAGAGAAAAAAGAGCAGTGGGAATAGGAGCTTTGTTCCTTGGGTTCTTGGGAGCAGCAGGAAGCACT
ATGGGCGCAGCGTCAATGACGCTGACGGTACAGGCCAGACAATTATTGTCTGGTATAGTGCAGCAGCAGA
ACAATTTGCTGAGGGCTATTGAGGCGCAACAGCATCTGTTGCAACTCACAGTCTGGGGCATCAAGCAGCT
CCAGGCAAGAATCCTGGCTGTGGAAAGATACCTAAAGGATCAACAGCTCCTGGGGATTTGGGGTTGCTCT
GGAAAACTCATTTGCACCACTGCTGTGCCTTGGAATGCTAGTTGGAGTAATAAATCTCTGGAACAGATTT
GGAATCACACGACCTGGATGGAGTGGGACAGAGAAATTAACAATTACACAAGCTTAATACACTCCTTAAT
TGAAGAATCGCAAAACCAGCAAGAAAAGAATGAACAAGAATTATTGGAATTAGATAAATGGGCAAGTTTG
TGGAATTGGTTTAACATAACAAATTGGCTGTGGTATATAAAATTATTCATAATGATAGTAGGAGGCTTGG
TAGGTTTAAGAATAGTTTTTGCTGTACTTTCTATAGTGAATAGAGTTAGGCAGGGATATTCACCATTATC
GTTTCAGACCCACCTCCCAACCCCGAGGGGACCCGACAGGCCCGAAGGAATAGAAGAAGAAGGTGGAGAG
AGAGACAGAGACAGATCCATTCGATTAGTGAACGGATCTCGACGGTATCGGTTAACTTTTAAAAGAAAAG
GGGGGATTGGGGGGTACAGTGCAGGGGAAAGAATAGTAGACATAATAGCAACAGACATACAAACTAAAGA
ATTACAAAAACAAATTACAAAATTCAAAATTTTATCGATACTAGTATTATGCCCAGTACATGACCTTATG
GGACTTTCCTACTTGGCAGTACATCTACGTATTAGTCATCGCTATTACCATGGTGATGCGGTTTTGGCAG
TACATCAATGGGCGTGGATAGCGGTTTGACTCACGGGGATTTCCAAGTCTCCACCCCATTGACGTCAATG
GGAGTTTGTTTTGGCACCAAAATCAACGGGACTTTCCAAAATGTCGTAACAACTCCGCCCCATTGACGCA
AATGGGCGGTAGGCGTGTACGGTGGGAGGTTTATATAAGCAGAGCTCGTTTAGTGAACCGTCAGATCGCC
TGGAGACGCCATCCACGCTGTTTTGACCTCCATAGAAGATTCTAGAATGGATTACAAAGACCATGACGGT
GATTATAAAGATCATGACATCGACTACAAGGATGACGATGACAAGGCTAGCGAATTCGAATTTAAATCGG
ATCCGATGGCGTCAGTTGTGGGTATTTTTTCTCACTCTTCCGTTTCAGTACCAGTGAAGGACAAGAAACT
TCTGGAGGTCAAACTGGGGGAGCTGCCAAGCTGGATCTTGATGCGGGACTTCAGTCCTAGTGGCATTTTC
GGAGCGTTTCAAAGAGGTTACTACCGGTACTACAACAAGTACATCAATGTGAAGAAGGGGAGCATCTCGG
GGATTACCATGGTGCTGGCATGCTACGTGCTCTTTAGCTACTCCTTTTCCTACAAGCATCTCAAGCACGA
GCGGCTCCGCAAATACCACTGAGCGGCCGCGAAGGATCTGCGATCGCTCCGGTGCCCGTCAGTGGGCAGA
GCGCACATCGCCCACAGTCCCCGAGAAGTTGGGGGGAGGGGTCGGCAATTGAACGGGTGCCTAGAGAAGG
TGGCGCGGGGTAAACTGGGAAAGTGATGTCGTGTACTGGCTCCGCCTTTTTCCCGAGGGTGGGGGAGAAC
CGTATATAAGTGCAGTAGTCGCCGTGAACGTTCTTTTTCGCAACGGGTTTGCCGCCAGAACACAGCTGAA
GCTTCGAGGGGCTCGCATCTCTCCTTCACGCGCCCGCCGCCCTACCTGAGGCCGCCATCCACGCCGGTTG
AGTCGCGTTCTGCCGCCTCCCGCCTGTGGTGCCTCCTGAACTGCGTCCGCCGTCTAGGTAAGTTTAAAGC
TCAGGTCGAGACCGGGCCTTTGTCCGGCGCTCCCTTGGAGCCTACCTAGACTCAGCCGGCTCTCCACGCT
TTGCCTGACCCTGCTTGCTCAACTCTACGTCTTTGTTTCGTTTTCTGTTCTGCGCCGTTACAGATCCAAG
CTGTGACCGGCGCCTACGCTAGACGCCACCATGGAGAGCGACGAGAGCGGCCTGCCCGCCATGGAGATCG
AGTGCCGCATCACCGGCACCCTGAACGGCGTGGAGTTCGAGCTGGTGGGCGGCGGAGAGGGCACCCCCAA
GCAGGGCCGCATGACCAACAAGATGAAGAGCACCAAAGGCGCCCTGACCTTCAGCCCCTACCTGCTGAGC
CACGTGATGGGCTACGGCTTCTACCACTTCGGCACCTACCCCAGCGGCTACGAGAACCCCTTCCTGCACG
CCATCAACAACGGCGGCTACACCAACACCCGCATCGAGAAGTACGAGGACGGCGGCGTGCTGCACGTGAG
CTTCAGCTACCGCTACGAGGCCGGCCGCGTGATCGGCGACTTCAAGGTGGTGGGCACCGGCTTCCCCGAG
GACAGCGTGATCTTCACCGACAAGATCATCCGCAGCAACGCCACCGTGGAGCACCTGCACCCCATGGGCG
ATAACGTGCTGGTGGGCAGCTTCGCCCGCACCTTCAGCCTGCGCGACGGCGGCTACTACAGCTTCGTGGT
GGACAGCCACATGCACTTCAAGAGCGCCATCCACCCCAGCATCCTGCAGAACGGGGGCCCCATGTTCGCC
TTCCGCCGCGTGGAGGAGCTGCACAGCAACACCGAGCTGGGCATCGTGGAGTACCAGCACGCCTTCAAGA
CCCCCATCGCCTTCGCCAGATCCCGCGCTCAGTCGTCCAATTCTGCCGTGGACGGCACCGCCGGACCCGG
CTCCACCGGATCTCGCGAGGGCAGAGGAAGTCTTCTAACATGCGGTGACGTGGAGGAGAATCCCGGCCCT
ATGACCGAGTACAAGCCCACGGTGCGCCTCGCCACCCGCGACGACGTCCCCAGGGCCGTACGCACCCTCG
CCGCCGCGTTCGCCGACTACCCCGCCACGCGCCACACCGTCGATCCGGACCGCCACATCGAGCGGGTCAC
CGAGCTGCAAGAACTCTTCCTCACGCGCGTCGGGCTCGACATCGGCAAGGTGTGGGTCGCGGACGACGGC
GCCGCGGTGGCGGTCTGGACCACGCCGGAGAGCGTCGAAGCGGGGGCGGTGTTCGCCGAGATCGGCCCGC
GCATGGCCGAGTTGAGCGGTTCCCGGCTGGCCGCGCAGCAACAGATGGAAGGCCTCCTGGCGCCGCACCG
GCCCAAGGAGCCCGCGTGGTTCCTGGCCACCGTCGGCGTCTCGCCCGACCACCAGGGCAAGGGTCTGGGC
AGCGCCGTCGTGCTCCCCGGAGTGGAGGCGGCCGAGCGCGCCGGGGTGCCCGCCTTCCTGGAGACCTCCG
CGCCCCGCAACCTCCCCTTCTACGAGCGGCTCGGCTTCACCGTCACCGCCGACGTCGAGGTGCCCGAAGG
ACCGCGCACCTGGTGCATGACCCGCAAGCCCGGTGCCTGAAATCAACCTCTGGATTACAAAATTTGTGAA
AGATTGACTGGTATTCTTAACTATGTTGCTCCTTTTACGCTATGTGGATACGCTGCTTTAATGCCTTTGT
ATCATGCTATTGCTTCCCGTATGGCTTTCATTTTCTCCTCCTTGTATAAATCCTGGTTGCTGTCTCTTTA
TGAGGAGTTGTGGCCCGTTGTCAGGCAACGTGGCGTGGTGTGCACTGTGTTTGCTGACGCAACCCCCACT
GGTTGGGGCATTGCCACCACCTGTCAGCTCCTTTCCGGGACTTTCGCTTTCCCCCTCCCTATTGCCACGG
CGGAACTCATCGCCGCCTGCCTTGCCCGCTGCTGGACAGGGGCTCGGCTGTTGGGCACTGACAATTCCGT
GGTGTTGTCGGGGAAATCATCGTCCTTTCCTTGGCTGCTCGCCTGTGTTGCCACCTGGATTCTGCGCGGG
ACGTCCTTCTGCTACGTCCCTTCGGCCCTCAATCCAGCGGACCTTCCTTCCCGCGGCCTGCTGCCGGCTC
TGCGGCCTCTTCCGCGTCTCCGCCTTCGCCCTCAGACGAGTCGGATCTCCCTTTGGGCCGCCTCCCCGCC
TGGTACCTTTAAGACCAATGACTTACAAGGCAGCTGTAGATCTTAGCCACTTTTTAAAAGAAAAGGGGGG
ACTGGAAGGGCTAATTCACTCCCAACGAAGATAAGATCTGCTTTTTGCTTGTACTGGGTCTCTCTGGTTA
GACCAGATCTGAGCCTGGGAGCTCTCTGGCTAACTAGGGAACCCACTGCTTAAGCCTCAATAAAGCTTGC
CTTGAGTGCTTCAAGTAGTGTGTGCCCGTCTGTTGTGTGACTCTGGTAACTAGAGATCCCTCAGACCCTT
TTAGTCAGTGTGGAAAATCTCTAGCAGTAGTAGTTCATGTCATCTTATTATTCAGTATTTATAACTTGCA
AAGAAATGAATATCAGAGAGTGAGAGGAACTTGTTTATTGCAGCTTATAATGGTTACAAATAAAGCAATA
GCATCACAAATTTCACAAATAAAGCATTTTTTTCACTGCATTCTAGTTGTGGTTTGTCCAAACTCATCAA
TGTATCTTATCATGTCTGGCTCTAGCTATCCCGCCCCTAACTCCGCCCATCCCGCCCCTAACTCCGCCCA
GTTCCGCCCATTCTCCGCCCCATGGCTGACTAATTTTTTTTATTTATGCAGAGGCCGAGGCCGCCTCGGC
CTCTGAGCTATTCCAGAAGTAGTGAGGAGGCTTTTTTGGAGGCCTAGACTTTTGCAGAGACCAAATTCGT
AATCATGTCATAGCTGTTTCCTGTGTGAAATTGTTATCCGCTCACAATTCCACACAACATACGAGCCGGA
AGCATAAAGTGTAAAGCCTGGGGTGCCTAATGAGTGAGCTAACTCACATTAATTGCGTTGCGCTCACTGC
CCGCTTTCCAGTCGGGAAACCTGTCGTGCCAGCTGCATTAATGAATCGGCCAACGCGCGGGGAGAGGCGG
TTTGCGTATTGGGCGCTCTTCCGCTTCCTCGCTCACTGACTCGCTGCGCTCGGTCGTTCGGCTGCGGCGA
GCGGTATCAGCTCACTCAAAGGCGGTAATACGGTTATCCACAGAATCAGGGGATAACGCAGGAAAGAACA
TGTGAGCAAAAGGCCAGCAAAAGGCCAGGAACCGTAAAAAGGCCGCGTTGCTGGCGTTTTTCCATAGGCT
CCGCCCCCCTGACGAGCATCACAAAAATCGACGCTCAAGTCAGAGGTGGCGAAACCCGACAGGACTATAA
AGATACCAGGCGTTTCCCCCTGGAAGCTCCCTCGTGCGCTCTCCTGTTCCGACCCTGCCGCTTACCGGAT
ACCTGTCCGCCTTTCTCCCTTCGGGAAGCGTGGCGCTTTCTCATAGCTCACGCTGTAGGTATCTCAGTTC
GGTGTAGGTCGTTCGCTCCAAGCTGGGCTGTGTGCACGAACCCCCCGTTCAGCCCGACCGCTGCGCCTTA
TCCGGTAACTATCGTCTTGAGTCCAACCCGGTAAGACACGACTTATCGCCACTGGCAGCAGCCACTGGTA
ACAGGATTAGCAGAGCGAGGTATGTAGGCGGTGCTACAGAGTTCTTGAAGTGGTGGCCTAACTACGGCTA
CACTAGAAGAACAGTATTTGGTATCTGCGCTCTGCTGAAGCCAGTTACCTTCGGAAAAAGAGTTGGTAGC
TCTTGATCCGGCAAACAAACCACCGCTGGTAGCGGTGGTTTTTTTGTTTGCAAGCAGCAGATTACGCGCA
GAAAAAAAGGATCTCAAGAAGATCCTTTGATCTTTTCTACGGGGTCTGACGCTCAGTGGAACGAAAACTC
ACGTTAAGGGATTTTGGTCATGAGATTATCAAAAAGGATCTTCACCTAGATCCTTTTAAATTAAAAATGA
AGTTTTAAATCAATCTAAAGTATATATGAGTAAACTTGGTCTGACAGTTACCAATGCTTAATCAGTGAGG
CACCTATCTCAGCGATCTGTCTATTTCGTTCATCCATAGTTGCCTGACTCCCCGTCGTGTAGATAACTAC
GATACGGGAGGGCTTACCATCTGGCCCCAGTGCTGCAATGATACCGCGAGACCCACGCTCACCGGCTCCA
GATTTATCAGCAATAAACCAGCCAGCCGGAAGGGCCGAGCGCAGAAGTGGTCCTGCAACTTTATCCGCCT
CCATCCAGTCTATTAATTGTTGCCGGGAAGCTAGAGTAAGTAGTTCGCCAGTTAATAGTTTGCGCAACGT
TGTTGCCATTGCTACAGGCATCGTGGTGTCACGCTCGTCGTTTGGTATGGCTTCATTCAGCTCCGGTTCC
CAACGATCAAGGCGAGTTACATGATCCCCCATGTTGTGCAAAAAAGCGGTTAGCTCCTTCGGTCCTCCGA
TCGTTGTCAGAAGTAAGTTGGCCGCAGTGTTATCACTCATGGTTATGGCAGCACTGCATAATTCTCTTAC
TGTCATGCCATCCGTAAGATGCTTTTCTGTGACTGGTGAGTACTCAACCAAGTCATTCTGAGAATAGTGT
ATGCGGCGACCGAGTTGCTCTTGCCCGGCGTCAATACGGGATAATACCGCGCCACATAGCAGAACTTTAA
AAGTGCTCATCATTGGAAAACGTTCTTCGGGGCGAAAACTCTCAAGGATCTTACCGCTGTTGAGATCCAG
TTCGATGTAACCCACTCGTGCACCCAACTGATCTTCAGCATCTTTTACTTTCACCAGCGTTTCTGGGTGA
GCAAAAACAGGAAGGCAAAATGCCGCAAAAAAGGGAATAAGGGCGACACGGAAATGTTGAATACTCATAC
TCTTCCTTTTTCAATATTATTGAAGCATTTATCAGGGTTATTGTCTCATGAGCGGATACATATTTGAATG
TATTTAGAAAAATAAACAAATAGGGGTTCCGCGCACATTTCCCCGAAAAGTGCCACCTGACGTCTAAGAA
ACCATTATTATCATGACATTAACCTATAAAAATAGGCGTATCACGAGGCCCTTTCGTCTCGCGCGTTTCG
GTGATGACGGTGAAAACCTCTGACACATGCAGCTCCCGGAGACGGTCACAGCTTGTCTGTAAGCGGATGC
CGGGAGCAGACAAGCCCGTCAGGGCGCGTCAGCGGGTGTTGGCGGGTGTCGGGGCTGGCTTAACTATGCG
GCATCAGAGCAGATTGTACTGAGAGTGCACCATATGCGGTGTGAAATACCGCACAGATGCGTAAGGAGAA
AATACCGCATCAGGCGCCATTCGCCATTCAGGCTGCGCAACTGTTGGGAAGGGCGATCGGTGCGGGCCTC
TTCGCTATTACGCCAGCTGGCGAAAGGGGGATGTGCTGCAAGGCGATTAAGTTGGGTAACGCCAGGGTTT
TCCCAGTCACGACGTTGTAAAACGACGGCCAGTGCCAAGCTG
